>Addgene plasmid #83853 | pDONR-IAA15_no stop | depositor full sequence | sequence record 160256 | Full Sequence
CTTTCCTGCGTTATCCCCTGATTCTGTGGATAACCGTATTACCGCCTTTGAGTGAGCTGATACCGCTCGC
CGCAGCCGAACGACCGAGCGCAGCGAGTCAGTGAGCGAGGAAGCGGAAGAGCGCCCAATACGCAAACCGC
CTCTCCCCGCGCGTTGGCCGATTCATTAATGCAGCTGGCACGACAGGTTTCCCGACTGGAAAGCGGGCAG
TGAGCGCAACGCAATTAATACGCGTACCGCTAGCCAGGAAGAGTTTGTAGAAACGCAAAAAGGCCATCCG
TCAGGATGGCCTTCTGCTTAGTTTGATGCCTGGCAGTTTATGGCGGGCGTCCTGCCCGCCACCCTCCGGG
CCGTTGCTTCACAACGTTCAAATCCGCTCCCGGCGGATTTGTCCTACTCAGGAGAGCGTTCACCGACAAA
CAACAGATAAAACGAAAGGCCCAGTCTTCCGACTGAGCCTTTCGTTTTATTTGATGCCTGGCAGTTCCCT
ACTCTCGCGTTAACGCTAGCATGGATGTTTTCCCAGTCACGACGTTGTAAAACGACGGCCAGTCTTAAGC
TCGGGCCCCAAATAATGATTTTATTTTGACTGATAGTGACCTGTTCGTTGCAACAAATTGATGAGCAATG
CTTTTTTATAATGCCAACTTTGTACAAAAAAGCAGGCTTCAAAATGTCACCGGAGGAATACGTTAGGGTT
TGGCCGGATTCCGGTGATCTTGGAGGAACTGAGCTGACCCTAGCTTTGCCTGGCACTCCGACAAATGCAT
CGGAAGGTCCAAAAAAGTTCGGGAACAAACGTAGATTCCTCGAGACCGTTGATTTAAAACTCGGGGAAGC
ACACGAGAACAATTATATCTCAAGCATGGTCACTAATGACCAGTTGGTGGGCTGGCCGCCGGTAGCGACA
GCGAGGAAAACAGTGAGGCGGAAATACGTGAAAGTGGCGTTGGATGGTGCGGCCTATCTCAGAAAGGTTG
ATCTTGGGATGTACGATTGCTATGGACAGCTTTTCACCGCTCTAGAAAACATGTTTCAGGGGATAATAAC
AATATGTAGAGTGACAGAGTTGGAGAGGAAGGGAGAGTTTGTTGCTACTTACGAGGATAAGGACGGTGAC
TTGATGTTAGTCGGAGATGTGCCGTGGATGATGTTTGTGGAATCTTGCAAACGTATGAGGTTAATGAAAA
CCGGAGATGCTATTGGATTATAGCACCCAGCTTTCTTGTACAAAGTTGGCATTATAAGAAAGCATTGCTT
ATCAATTTGTTGCAACGAACAGGTCACTATCAGTCAAAATAAAATCATTATTTGCCATCCAGCTGATATC
CCCTATAGTGAGTCGTATTACATGGTCATAGCTGTTTCCTGGCAGCTCTGGCCCGTGTCTCAAAATCTCT
GATGTTACATTGCACAAGATAAAATAATATCATCATGAACAATAAAACTGTCTGCTTACATAAACAGTAA
TACAAGGGGTGTTATGAGCCATATTCAACGGGAAACGTCGAGGCCGCGATTAAATTCCAACATGGATGCT
GATTTATATGGGTATAAATGGGCTCGCGATAATGTCGGGCAATCAGGTGCGACAATCTATCGCTTGTATG
GGAAGCCCGATGCGCCAGAGTTGTTTCTGAAACATGGCAAAGGTAGCGTTGCCAATGATGTTACAGATGA
GATGGTCAGACTAAACTGGCTGACGGAATTTATGCCTCTTCCGACCATCAAGCATTTTATCCGTACTCCT
GATGATGCATGGTTACTCACCACTGCGATCCCCGGAAAAACAGCATTCCAGGTATTAGAAGAATATCCTG
ATTCAGGTGAAAATATTGTTGATGCGCTGGCAGTGTTCCTGCGCCGGTTGCATTCGATTCCTGTTTGTAA
TTGTCCTTTTAACAGCGATCGCGTATTTCGTCTCGCTCAGGCGCAATCACGAATGAATAACGGTTTGGTT
GATGCGAGTGATTTTGATGACGAGCGTAATGGCTGGCCTGTTGAACAAGTCTGGAAAGAAATGCATAAAC
TTTTGCCATTCTCACCGGATTCAGTCGTCACTCATGGTGATTTCTCACTTGATAACCTTATTTTTGACGA
GGGGAAATTAATAGGTTGTATTGATGTTGGACGAGTCGGAATCGCAGACCGATACCAGGATCTTGCCATC
CTATGGAACTGCCTCGGTGAGTTTTCTCCTTCATTACAGAAACGGCTTTTTCAAAAATATGGTATTGATA
ATCCTGATATGAATAAATTGCAGTTTCATTTGATGCTCGATGAGTTTTTCTAATCAGAATTGGTTAATTG
GTTGTAACACTGGCAGAGCATTACGCTGACTTGACGGGACGGCGCAAGCTCATGACCAAAATCCCTTAAC
GTGAGTTACGCGTCGTTCCACTGAGCGTCAGACCCCGTAGAAAAGATCAAAGGATCTTCTTGAGATCCTT
TTTTTCTGCGCGTAATCTGCTGCTTGCAAACAAAAAAACCACCGCTACCAGCGGTGGTTTGTTTGCCGGA
TCAAGAGCTACCAACTCTTTTTCCGAAGGTAACTGGCTTCAGCAGAGCGCAGATACCAAATACTGTTCTT
CTAGTGTAGCCGTAGTTAGGCCACCACTTCAAGAACTCTGTAGCACCGCCTACATACCTCGCTCTGCTAA
TCCTGTTACCAGTGGCTGCTGCCAGTGGCGATAAGTCGTGTCTTACCGGGTTGGACTCAAGACGATAGTT
ACCGGATAAGGCGCAGCGGTCGGGCTGAACGGGGGGTTCGTGCACACAGCCCAGCTTGGAGCGAACGACC
TACACCGAACTGAGATACCTACAGCGTGAGCTATGAGAAAGCGCCACGCTTCCCGAAGGGAGAAAGGCGG
ACAGGTATCCGGTAAGCGGCAGGGTCGGAACAGGAGAGCGCACGAGGGAGCTTCCAGGGGGAAACGCCTG
GTATCTTTATAGTCCTGTCGGGTTTCGCCACCTCTGACTTGAGCGTCGATTTTTGTGATGCTCGTCAGGG
GGGCGGAGCCTATGGAAAAACGCCAGCAACGCGGCCTTTTTACGGTTCCTGGCCTTTTGCTGGCCTTTTG
CTCACATGTT
Features (pLannotate 1.2.2; 10 found; start..end, strand, type, name):
    121..213     +  CDS            lacI (fragment): lac repressor; lacI; The lac repressor binds to the lac operator to inhibit transcription in E. coli. This inhibition can be relieved by adding lactose or isopropyl-β-D-thiogalactopyranoside (IPTG).
    268..295     -  terminator     rrnB T2 terminator: transcription terminator T2 from the E. coli rrnB gene
    427..470     +  terminator     rrnB T1 terminator: Escherichia coli rrnB; transcription terminator T1 from the E. coli rrnB gene
    517..553     -  CDS            lacZα (fragment): LacZα fragment of β-galactosidase; lacZ fragment
    569..668     +  protein_bind   attL1: mutant version of attL; recombination site for the Gateway® LR reaction LR Clonase™
    674..1210    +  CDS            IAA15: IAA15_ARATH - Experimental evidence at transcript level: Swiss-Prot protein existence level 2. Aux/IAA proteins are short-lived transcriptional factors that function as repressors of early auxin response genes at low auxin concentrations. Repression is thought to result from the interaction with auxin response factors (ARFs), proteins that bind to the auxin- responsive promoter element (AuxRE). Formation of heterodimers with ARF proteins may alter their ability to modulate early auxin response genes expression. From Arabidopsis thaliana (Mouse-ear cress).
   1215..1314    -  protein_bind   attL2: mutant version of attL; recombination site for the Gateway® LR reaction LR Clonase™
   1332..1350    -  promoter       T7 promoter: promoter for bacteriophage T7 RNA polymerase
   1484..2293    +  CDS            KanR: aminoglycoside phosphotransferase; aph(3')-Ia; confers resistance to kanamycin in bacteria or G418 (Geneticin®) in eukaryotes
   2440..3028    +  rep_origin     ori: high-copy-number ColE1/pMB1/pBR322/pUC origin of replication
