[The description below was written by a language model from this plasmid's Addgene catalogue record and pLannotate feature annotations shown in this document.]
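Description:
pDONR-IAA15_no stop is a Gateway entry clone built on the pDONR221 backbone, carrying the coding sequence of Arabidopsis thaliana IAA15 (indole-3-acetic acid inducible 15, AT1G80390) with its stop codon removed. Although the record calls it a donor vector, the annotated 3,090 nt sequence shows the insert flanked by attL1 and attL2. These are the sites produced once a gene has been recombined into a pDONR vector, and they are the substrates for the LR reaction that transfers the insert into attR-containing destination vectors. The plasmid is propagated in E. coli from a high-copy ColE1/pUC-type origin and selected with kanamycin through the aph(3')-Ia resistance gene.

The plasmid has no promoter positioned to express IAA15 in a eukaryotic host, so it serves as a shuttle for the open reading frame rather than as an expression construct. The rrnB T1 and T2 terminators upstream of attL1 insulate the cloning region from read-through transcription. A T7 promoter lies beyond attL2 and points back toward the insert, and M13 forward and reverse primer sites are listed for sequence verification. The short lacI and lacZα fragments in the annotation are backbone remnants with no functional role.

IAA15 belongs to the Aux/IAA family of short-lived transcriptional repressors, which interact with auxin response factors to hold down early auxin-responsive genes at low auxin concentrations. Omitting the stop codon allows in-frame C-terminal fusions, such as tags or reporters, to be supplied by the destination vector. This fits the associated work on reconstructing and tuning auxin signalling in a synthetic system, although the record does not state which destination vectors or fusion partners were used.
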