Addgene plasmid #83853: pDONR-IAA15_no stop
Purpose: Gateway donor vector for IAA15 with no stop codon
Depositing lab: Jennifer Nemhauser. Depositing organization: University of Washington. Publication: A synthetic approach reveals extensive tunability of auxin signaling. Havens KA, Guseman JM, Jang SS, Pierre-Jerome E, Bolten N, Klavins E, Nemhauser JL. Plant Physiol. 2012 Sep;160(1):135-42. doi: 10.1104/pp.112.202184. Epub 2012 Jul 27. PubMed 22843664.
Backbone
  Vector backbone: pDONR221
  Backbone manufacturer: Invitrogen
  Vector type: Gateway Donor vector
Growth in bacteria
  Bacterial resistance: Kanamycin, 50 μg/mL
  Growth temperature: 37°C
  Growth strain: DH5alpha
  Copy number: Unknown
Gene/Insert
  Gene/Insert name: indole-3-acetic acid inducible 15
  Species: A. thaliana (mustard weed)
  Mutation: no stop codon
  Entrez Gene: IAA15 (a.k.a. AT1G80390, F5I6.14, F5I6_14, indole-3-acetic acid inducible 15)
  Cloning method: Gateway Cloning
  Sequencing primers: 5′ M13F; 3′ M13R
Terms and licenses: Academic/Nonprofit Terms; Industry Terms: Not Available to Industry
How to cite: pDONR-IAA15_no stop was a gift from Jennifer Nemhauser (Addgene plasmid # 83853 ; http://n2t.net/addgene:83853 ; RRID:Addgene_83853)
