>Addgene plasmid #83853 | pDONR-IAA15_no stop | addgene partial sequence | sequence record 161334 | M13pUC-Fwd 5'-CCCAGTCACGACGTTGTAAAACG-3'
CCAAATAATGATTTTATTTTGACTGATAGTGACCTGTTCGTTGCAACAAATTGATGAGCAATGCTTTTTT
ATAATGCCAACTTTGTACAAAAAAGCAGGCTTCAAAATGTCACCGGAGGAATACGTTAGGGTTTGGCCGG
ATTCCGGTGATCTTGGAGGAACTGAGCTGACCCTAGCTTTGCCTGGCACTCCGACAAATGCATCGGAAGG
TCCAAAAAAGTTCGGGAACAAACGTAGATTCCTCGAGACCGTTGATTTAAAACTCGGGGAAGCACACGAG
AACAATTATATCTCAAGCATGGTCACTAATGACCAGTTGGTGGGCTGGCCGCCGGTAGCGACAGCGAGGA
AAACAGTGAGGCGGAAATACGTGAAAGTGGCGTTGGATGGTGCGGCCTATCTCAGAAAGGTTGATCTTGG
GATGTACGATTGCTATGGACAGCTTTTCACCGCTCTAGAAAACATGTTTCAGGGGATAATAACAATATGT
AGAGTGACGGAGTTGGAGAGGAAGGGAGAGTTTGTTGCTACTTACGAGGATAAGGACGGTGACTTGATGT
TAGTCGGAGATGTGCCGTGGATGATGTTTGTGGAATCTTGCAAACGTATGAGGTTAATGAAAACCGGAGA
TGCTATTGGATTACACCCAGCTTTCTTGTACAAAGTTGGCATTATAAGAAAGCATTGCTTATCAATTTGT
TGCAACGAACAGGTCACTATCAGTCAAAATAAAATCATTATTTGCCATCCAGCTGATATCCCCTATAGTG
AGTCGTATTACATGGTCATAGCTGTTTCCTGGCAGCTCTGGCCCGTGTCTCAAAATCTCTGATGTTACAT
TGCACAAGATAAAA
